>Addgene plasmid #45173 | H2A-Bbd-GFP | addgene partial sequence | sequence record 64618 | BGH-rev 5'-TAGAAGGCACAGTCGAGG-3'
TTTGTAGAGCTCATCCATGCCATGTGTAATCCCAGCAGCAGTTACAAACTCAAGAAGGACCATGTGGTCA
CGCTTTTCGTTGGGATCTTTCGAAAGGGCAGATTGTGTCGACAGGTAATGGTTGTCTGGTAAAAGGACAG
GGCCATCGCCAATTGGAGTATTTTGTTGATAATGGTCTGCTAGTTGAACGGATCCATCTTCAATGTTGTG
GCGAATTTTGAAGTTAGCTTTGATTCCATTCTTTTGTTTGTCTGCCGTGATGTATACATTGTGTGAGTTA
TAGTTGTACTCGAGTTTGTGTCCGAGAATGTTTCCATCTTCTTTAAAATCAATACCTTTTAACTCGATAC
GATTAACAAGGGTATCACCTTCAAACTTGACTTCAGCACGCGTCTTGTAGTTCCCGTCATCTTTGAAAGA
TATAGTGCGTTCCTGTACATAACCTTCGGGCATGGCACTCTTGAAAAAGTCATGCCGTTTCATATGATCC
GGATAACGGGAAAAGCATTGAACACCATAAGAGAAAGTAGTGACAAGTGTTGGCCATGGAACAGGTAGTT
TTCCAGTAGTGCAAATAAATTTAAGGGTAAGCTTTCCGTATGTAGCATCACCTTCACCCTCTCCACTGAC
AGAAAATTTGTGCCCATTAACATCACCATCTAATTCAACAAGAATTGGGACAACTCCAGTGAAAAGTTCT
TCTCCTTTGCTAGCCATTCTAGACTCGAGCGGCCGCCACTGTGCTGGATATCTGCAGAATTCGTCCTCGC
CAGGGGCCACTTGAGAGATGGTGGTCGTGTTGAAAAGGGTGCTCAGTAGCCTGTCGTTGTGAACCACCAT
GTCCAGCAGCAGGGGAGTGATGTTCCGCTCTCCGCTGTTCTGGG
