>Addgene plasmid #45173 | H2A-Bbd-GFP | addgene partial sequence | sequence record 65150 | GFP-R 5'-CCATCTAATTCAACAAGAATTGGGACAAC-3'
TCTTCTCCTTTGCTAGCCATTCTAGACTCGAGCGGCCGCCACTGTGCTGGATATCTGCAGAATTCGTCCT
CGCCAGGGGCCACTTGAGAGATGGTGGTCGTGTTGAAAAGGGTGCTCAGTAGCCTGTCGTTGTGAACCAC
CATGTCCAGCAGCAGGGGAGTGATGTTCCGCTCTCCGCTGTTCTGGGCCTCGTTGCCCGCCAGCTCCAGG
ACCTTGGCCGTCAGGTACTCAATAACCGCAGCGAGGTAGACCGGCGCCGTGCGACTCAGGCGCTGAGCGT
AGTGGCCCTCCCGTAGACTGCGCTCCACCTGGCTCACTGAAAACGAAAGCTCCGCTCGGACGGTGCGAGA
GCAGGTCCGCCCCCGGCCGCCAGCACCGGAGGACCCTCGGCGTCTCCTCCTCCTCGGCATCAGAATTCCA
CCACACTGGACTAGTGGATCCGAGCTCGGTACCAAGCTTAACTAGCCAGCTTGGGTCTCCCTATAGTGAG
TCGTATTAATTTCGATAAGCCAGTAAGCAGTGGGTTCTCTAGTTAGCCAGAGAGCTCTGCTTATATAGAC
CTCCCACCGTACACGCCTACCGCCCATTTGCGTCAATGGGGCGGAGTTGTTACGACATTTTGGAAAGTCC
CGTTGATTTTGGTGCCAAAACAAACTCCCATTGACGTCAATGGGGTGGAGACTTGGAAATCCCCGTGAGT
CAAACCGCTATCCACGCCCATTGATGTACTGCCAAAACCGCATCACCATGGTAATAGCGATGACTAATAC
GTAGATGTACTGCCAAGTAGGAAAGTCCCATAAGGTCATGTACTGGGCATAATGCCAGGCGGGCCATTTA
CCGTCATTGACGTCAATAGGGGGCGTACTTGGCATATGATACACTTGATGTACTGCCAAGTGGGCAGTTT
ACCGTAAATACTCCACCC
