[The description below was written by a language model from this plasmid's Addgene catalogue record.]
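Description:
H2A-Bbd-GFP is a mammalian expression plasmid built on the Invitrogen pcDNA3.1-CT-GFP backbone (about 6.1 kb without insert). It carries the human H2AFB1 coding sequence, also known as H2A-Bbd or H2A.B, as an insert of roughly 360 bp. The insert was cloned non-directionally into a single EcoRI site that is retained on both sides, placing the histone variant upstream of the backbone-encoded GFP so that the protein is produced with a C-terminal GFP fusion. The plasmid is maintained in E. coli at high copy under ampicillin selection. It also carries a neomycin resistance marker, so stably transfected mammalian cells can be selected with G418.

The record provides no feature table and does not name the promoter driving the fusion. pcDNA3.1-series vectors generally use the CMV immediate-early promoter for strong constitutive expression in mammalian cells, and the use of a T7 primer for 5′ sequencing fits the T7 promoter site that usually lies just upstream of the cloning region in this vector family.

H2A-Bbd is a chromatin protein distantly related to the core histone H2A, and the associated publication reports that it is largely excluded from the inactive X chromosome. Tagging it with GFP allows its nuclear and chromosomal distribution to be seen directly by fluorescence microscopy in transfected cells. The construct is therefore suited to studies of histone variant localisation, X-inactivation-associated chromatin organisation and the incorporation of H2A.B into chromatin.
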