Addgene plasmid #45173: H2A-Bbd-GFP
Depositing lab: Brian Chadwick & Hunt Willard. Depositing organization: Case Western Reserve University. Publication: A novel chromatin protein, distantly related to histone H2A, is largely excluded from the inactive X chromosome. Chadwick BP, Willard HF. J Cell Biol. 2001 Jan 22;152(2):375-84. 10.1083/jcb.152.2.375 PubMed 11266453.
Backbone
  Vector backbone: pcDNA3.1-CT-GFP
  Backbone manufacturer: Invitrogen
  Backbone size w/o insert (bp): 6141
  Vector type: Mammalian Expression
  Selectable markers: Neomycin (select with G418)
Growth in bacteria
  Bacterial resistance: Ampicillin, 100 μg/mL
  Growth temperature: 37°C
  Growth strain: DH5alpha
  Copy number: High Copy
Gene/Insert
  Gene/Insert name: H2AFB1 (alt names: H2A-Bbd; H2A.B)
  Species: H. sapiens (human)
  Insert size (bp): 360
  GenBank ID: AF254576
  Entrez Gene: H2AFB1 (a.k.a. H2A.B, H2A.Bbd)
  Tag / fusion protein: GFP (C terminal on backbone)
  Cloning method: Restriction Enzyme; 5′ cloning site EcoRI (not destroyed); 3′ cloning site EcoRI (not destroyed)
  Sequencing primers: 5′ T7; 3′ GFP-N
Terms and licenses: Academic/Nonprofit Terms; Industry Terms: Not Available to Industry
How to cite: H2A-Bbd-GFP was a gift from Brian Chadwick & Hunt Willard (Addgene plasmid # 45173 ; http://n2t.net/addgene:45173 ; RRID:Addgene_45173)
